Addgene plasmid #192391: LLP747_L2pV1_OR_B3RT_FRT_Rluc_2IBF_lacZ
Purpose: To act as a 2-input state of the OR gate.
Depositing lab: Ryan Lister. Depositing organization: University of Western Australia. Publication: Synthetic memory circuits for stable cell reprogramming in plants. Lloyd JPB, Ly F, Gong P, Pflueger J, Swain T, Pflueger C, Fourie E, Khan MA, Kidd BN, Lister R. Nat Biotechnol. 2022 Jul 4. pii: 10.1038/s41587-022-01383-2. doi: 10.1038/s41587-022-01383-2. PubMed 35788565.
Backbone
  Vector backbone: pAGM4673
  Backbone manufacturer: Sylvestre Marillonnet
  Vector type: Plant Expression, Synthetic Biology
Growth in bacteria
  Bacterial resistance: Kanamycin, 50 μg/mL
  Growth temperature: 30°C
  Growth strain: DH5alpha
  Copy number: Unknown
Gene/Insert
  Gene/Insert name: Act2::FRT-B3RT-OCS-FRT-B3RT::Rluc
  Species: Renilla reniformis
  Tag / fusion protein: PEST (C terminal on insert)
  Cloning method: Restriction Enzyme; 5′ cloning site unknown (unknown if destroyed)
Terms and licenses: Academic/Nonprofit Terms; Industry Terms: Not Available to Industry
Depositor comments: Other genes: TCTP1::Fluc, TCTP1::B3o, TCTP1::FlpO
How to cite: LLP747_L2pV1_OR_B3RT_FRT_Rluc_2IBF_lacZ was a gift from Ryan Lister (Addgene plasmid # 192391 ; http://n2t.net/addgene:192391 ; RRID:Addgene_192391)
