[The description below was written by a language model from this plasmid's Addgene catalogue record and pLannotate feature annotations shown in this document.]
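Description:
LLP747_L2pV1_OR_B3RT_FRT_Rluc_2IBF_lacZ is a roughly 14.9 kb multigene plant expression construct built on pAGM4673, a binary T-DNA vector used for modular assembly. The backbone carries nopaline-type left and right T-DNA border repeats, the broad-host-range incP oriV with its trfA replication protein, a ColE1/pUC-type origin for E. coli, and a kanamycin resistance gene driven by the bla promoter. A lac promoter/operator with a lacZα fragment and pUC polylinker sits just inside the right border. This is presumably a blue/white screening cassette kept as a position for adding further modules, although the record does not state that.

The payload is a recombinase-based OR logic gate with a luminescent readout. According to the catalogue entry, an Act2 promoter is separated from a Renilla luciferase coding sequence by an octopine synthase terminator flanked by both FRT and B3RT recombination sites. The annotation detects the two minimal FRT sites around the OCS terminator but not the Act2 promoter or the B3RT sites. Excision of this transcriptional block by either Flp or B3 recombinase should therefore switch on Rluc. The reporter is preceded by TMV Ω leader fragments, contains the potato IV2 intron (which prevents expression in bacteria), and is followed by a CaMV polyadenylation signal. It carries a C-terminal PEST degron, which the annotation matches to a DREB2A fragment.

Depositor comments list three further units driven by the TCTP1 promoter: firefly luciferase, likely a normalisation control, plus B3o and FlpO. Intron-interrupted FLPo is annotated, while the unannotated, intron-containing unit upstream of it presumably encodes B3. With both recombinases present, the plasmid represents the two-input state of the OR gate in plant synthetic memory circuit experiments.
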