Features (pLannotate 1.2.2; 33 found; start..end, strand, type, name):
    824..844     +  misc_feature   TMV Ω (fragment): translational enhancer from the tobacco mosaic virus 5'-leader sequence (Gallie et al., 1988)
    845..878     +  protein_bind   FRT (minimal): supports FLP-mediated excision but not integration (Turan and Bode, 2011) FLP recombinase from the Saccharomyces cerevisiae 2μ plasmid
    912..1619    +  terminator     OCS terminator: octopine synthase terminator
   1620..1653    +  protein_bind   FRT (minimal): supports FLP-mediated excision but not integration (Turan and Bode, 2011) FLP recombinase from the Saccharomyces cerevisiae 2μ plasmid
   1687..1721    +  misc_feature   TMV Ω (fragment): translational enhancer from the tobacco mosaic virus 5'-leader sequence (Gallie et al., 1988)
   1753..1941    +  intron         IV2 intron: modified second intron of the potato ST-LS1 gene (Vancanneyt et al., 1990)
   1939..2844    +  CDS            LUCI_RENRE: Experimental evidence at protein level: Swiss-Prot protein existence level 1. Upon binding the substrate, the enzyme catalyzes an oxygenation, producing a very short-lived hydroperoxide that cyclizes into a dioxetanone structure, which collapses, releasing a CO(2) molecule. The spontaneous breakdown of the dioxetanone releases the energy (about 50 kcal/mole) that is necessary to generate the excited state of the coelenteramide product, which is the singlet form of the monoanion. In vivo the product undergoes the process of nonradiative energy transfer to an accessory protein, a green fluoresce
   2851..2925    +  CDS            DREB2A (fragment): DRE2A_ARATH - Also known as ERF045. Experimental evidence at protein level: Swiss-Prot protein existence level 1. Transcriptional activator that binds specifically to the DNA sequence 5'-[AG]CCGAC-3'. Binding to the C-repeat/DRE element mediates high salinity- and dehydration-inducible transcription. From Arabidopsis thaliana (Mouse-ear cress).
   2969..3143    +  polyA_signal   CaMV poly(A) signal: cauliflower mosaic virus polyadenylation signal
   3531..5180    +  CDS            LUCI_PHOPY: Experimental evidence at protein level: Swiss-Prot protein existence level 1. Produces green light with a wavelength of 562 nm. From Photinus pyralis (Common eastern firefly) (Lampyris pyralis).
   5203..5403    +  terminator     gene 7 terminator: transcription terminator for octopine-type Ti plasmid gene 7
   5746..5801    +  misc_feature   TMV Ω: translational enhancer from the tobacco mosaic virus 5'-leader sequence (Gallie et al., 1988)
   6604..6792    +  intron         IV2 intron: modified second intron of the potato ST-LS1 gene (Vancanneyt et al., 1990)
   7754..7928    +  polyA_signal   CaMV poly(A) signal: cauliflower mosaic virus polyadenylation signal
   8270..8325    +  misc_feature   TMV Ω: translational enhancer from the tobacco mosaic virus 5'-leader sequence (Gallie et al., 1988)
   8327..9037    +  CDS            FLPo (fragment): nuclear-targeted site-specific recombinase FLPo is a mouse codon-optimized fusion between the SV40 nuclear localization signal and a thermostable version of the Saccharomyces cerevisiae site-specific recombinase FLP. Recombination occurs at FRT sequences.
   9037..9225    +  intron         IV2 intron: modified second intron of the potato ST-LS1 gene (Vancanneyt et al., 1990)
   9223..9814    +  CDS            FLPo (fragment): nuclear-targeted site-specific recombinase FLPo is a mouse codon-optimized fusion between the SV40 nuclear localization signal and a thermostable version of the Saccharomyces cerevisiae site-specific recombinase FLP. Recombination occurs at FRT sequences.
   9849..10023   +  polyA_signal   CaMV poly(A) signal: cauliflower mosaic virus polyadenylation signal
  10038..10080   +  CDS            lacI (fragment): lac repressor; lacI; The lac repressor binds to the lac operator to inhibit transcription in E. coli. This inhibition can be relieved by adding lactose or isopropyl-β-D-thiogalactopyranoside (IPTG).
  10093..10114   +  protein_bind   CAP binding site: CAP binding activates transcription in the presence of cAMP. E. coli catabolite activator protein
  10129..10159   +  promoter       lac promoter: promoter for the E. coli lac operon
  10163..10185   +  protein_bind   lac operator (fragment): The lac repressor binds to the lac operator to inhibit transcription in E. coli. This inhibition can be relieved by adding lactose or isopropyl-β-D-thiogalactopyranoside (IPTG). lac repressor encoded by lacI
  10220..10276   -  misc_feature   MCS: pUC18/19 multiple cloning site
  10273..10430   +  CDS            lacZα (fragment): LacZα fragment of β-galactosidase; lacZ fragment
  10436..10535   -  misc_feature   bom (fragment): basis of mobility region from pBR322
  10658..10682   +  misc_feature   RB T-DNA repeat: right border repeat from nopaline C58 T-DNA
  10779..11410   +  rep_origin     oriV: incP origin of replication
  11501..11605   +  promoter       AmpR promoter: bla
  11606..12400   +  CDS            KanR: aminoglycoside phosphotransferase; aphA-3; confers resistance to kanamycin
  12571..13159   +  rep_origin     ori: high-copy-number ColE1/pMB1/pBR322/pUC origin of replication
  13495..14640   +  CDS            trfA: TRFA_ECOLX - Experimental evidence at protein level: Swiss-Prot protein existence level 1. Also involved in plasmid copy number control, promoting intermolecular coupling of protein bound iterons at oriV, which inhibits replication initiation. From Escherichia coli.
  14789..14813   +  misc_feature   LB T-DNA repeat: left border repeat from nopaline C58 T-DNA
>Addgene plasmid #192391 | LLP747_L2pV1_OR_B3RT_FRT_Rluc_2IBF_lacZ | addgene full sequence | sequence record 378273 | Addgene NGS Result
GTGCCGAATTCGGATCCGGAGTCGACAAAATTTAGAACGAACTTAATTATGATCTCAAATACATTGATAC
ATATCTCATCTAGATCTAGGTTATCATTATGTAAGAAAGTTTTGACGAATATGGCACGACAAAATGGCTA
GACTCGATGTAATTGGTATCTCAACTCAACATTATACTTATACCAAACATTAGTTAGACAAAATTTAAAC
AACTATTTTTTATGTATGCAAGAGTCAGCATATGTATAATTGATTCAGAATCGTTTTGACGAGTTCGGAT
GTAGTAGTAGCCATTATTTAATGTACATACTAATCGTGAATAGTGAATATGATGAAACATTGTATCTTAT
TGTATAAATATCCATAAACACATCATGAAAGACACTTTCTTTCACGGTCTGAATTAATTATGATACAATT
CTAATAGAAAACGAATTAAATTACGTTGAATTGTATGAAATCTAATTGAACAAGCCAACCACGACGACGA
CTAACGTTGCCTGGATTGACTCGGTTTAAGTTAACCACTAAAAAAACGGAGCTGTCATGTAACACGCGGA
TCGAGCAGGTCACAGTCATGAAGCCATCAAAGCAAAAGAACTAATCCAAGGGCTGAGATGATTAATTAGT
TTAAAAATTAGTTAACACGAGGGAAAAGGCTGTCTGACAGCCAGGTCACGTTATCTTTACCTGTGGTCGA
AATGATTCGTGTCTGTCGATTTTAATTATTTTTTTGAAAGGCCGAAAATAAAGTTGTAAGAGATAAACCC
GCCTATATAAATTCATATATTTTCCTCTCCGCTTTGAATACTGTATTTTTACAACAATTACCAACAACAA
CAAAGAAGTTCCTATTCTCTAGAAAGTATAGGAACTTCGGTTGCTTAAGAATAAGTAATTCTTAAGCAAC
CCTGCTTTAATGAGATATGCGAGAAGCCTATGATCGCATGATATTTGCTTTCAATTCTGTTGTGCACGTT
GTAAAAAACCTGAGCATGTGTAGCTCAGATCCTTACCGCCGGTTTCGGTTCATTCTAATGAATATATCAC
CCGTTACTATCGTATTTTTATGAATAATATTCTCCGTTCAATTTACTGATTGTACCCTACTACTTATATG
TACAATATTAAAATGAAAACAATATATTGTGCTGAATAGGTTTATAGCGACATCTATGATAGAGCGCCAC
AATAACAAACAATTGCGTTTTATTATTACAAATCCAATTTTAAAAAAAGCGGCAGAACCGGTCAAACCTA
AAAGACTGATTACATAAATCTTATTCAAATTTCAAAAGTGCCCCAGGGGCTAGTATCTACGACACACCGA
GCGGCGAACTAATAACGCTCACTGAAGGGAACTCCGGTTCCCCGCCGGCGCGCATGGGTGAGATTCCTTG
AAGTTGAGTATTGGCCGTCCGCTCTACCGAAAGTTACGGGCACCATTCAACCCGGTCCAGCACGGCGGCC
GGGTAACCGACTTGCTGCCCCGAGAATTATGCAGCATTTTTTTGGTGTATGTGGGCCCCAAATGAAGTGC
AGGTCAAACCTTGACAGTGACGACAAATCGTTGGGCGGGTCCAGGGCGAATTTTGCGACAACATGTCGAG
GCTCAGCAGGAAGTTCCTATTCTCTAGAAAGTATAGGAACTTCGGTTGCTTAAGAATAAGTAATTCTTAA
GCAACCCAACAAACAACATTACAATTACTATTTACAATTACAATGACTTCAAAGGTGTATGATCCTGAGC
AGGTAAGTTTCTGCTTCTACCTTTGATATATATATAATAATTATCATTAATTAGTAGTAATATAATATTT
CAAATATTTTTTTCAAAATAAAAGAATGTAGTATATAGCAATTGCTTTTCTGTAGTTTATAAGTGTGTAT
ATTTTAATTTATAACTTTTCTAATATATGACCAAAATTTGTTGATGTGCAGAGAAAAAGAATGATAACTG
GTCCACAATGGTGGGCAAGATGTAAACAGATGAACGTGCTTGATTCTTTCATTAATTACTACGATTCAGA
AAAGCACGCTGAGAATGCAGTTATCTTTCTTCACGGAAACGCTGCATCTTCATATTTGTGGAGACATGTT
GTGCCTCACATTGAACCAGTGGCTAGGTGTATTATCCCAGATCTTATCGGAATGGGAAAGTCTGGTAAAT
CTGGAAATGGTTCTTACAGACTTTTGGATCATTATAAGTACCTCACAGCTTGGTTCGAACTTCTCAACTT
ACCTAAGAAGATTATTTTCGTTGGACACGATTGGGGTGCTTGCTTGGCATTCCATTACTCATACGAACAC
CAAGATAAGATCAAAGCTATAGTTCATGCAGAGAGTGTTGTGGATGTGATAGAATCTTGGGATGAGTGGC
CAGATATTGAAGAGGATATTGCTTTGATCAAGTCTGAAGAGGGAGAAAAGATGGTTCTCGAAAATAACTT
TTTCGTGGAAACTATGCTTCCTTCAAAGATTATGAGAAAATTGGAACCAGAAGAGTTTGCTGCATATCTC
GAACCTTTCAAGGAAAAAGGAGAGGTTAGAAGGCCAACACTCAGTTGGCCTAGGGAAATACCATTAGTTA
AGGGAGGTAAACCTGATGTTGTGCAGATCGTGAGAAATTATAACGCTTACCTTAGGGCATCAGATGATTT
GCCTAAGATGTTCATCGAGTCAGATCCAGGATTTTTCAGTAATGCTATAGTTGAAGGTGCAAAGAAATTT
CCAAACACCGAGTTCGTTAAGGTGAAAGGATTGCATTTCTCACAAGAAGATGCTCCTGATGAGATGGGAA
AGTATATTAAGTCTTTTGTTGAAAGAGTGCTCAAAAACGAGCAGGGTTCTCGATCTGATGCTTCTGAAGT
AACGTCAACAAGCTCCCAGTCTGAGGTATGCACAGTGGAAACGCCAGGTTGTGTTGGTTCTTAAGCTTCT
CTAGCTAGAGTCGATCGACAAGCTCGAGTTTCTCCATAATAATGTGTGAGTAGTTCCCAGATAAGGGAAT
TAGGGTTCCTATAGGGTTTCGCTCATGTGTTGAGCATATAAGAAACCCTTAGTATGTATTTGTATTTGTA
AAATACTTCTATCAATAAAATTTCTAATTCCTAAAACCAAAATCCAGTACTAAAATCCAGATCGCTGCAA
GAATTCAAGCTTGGAGCCAACACTCGAATCCCCACCCGTTGGACCAAACCCGGCTCATTAAGCGTCGGTT
CAGATTTATTTCCTTTATTTAAAAAAAAGGAAAGGGTAAAAAATAGAAAATTGGAAACAGTTAAAGCCCA
AAATTGTAATTTACCGAGAATTGTAAATTTACCTGAAAACCCTACGCTATAGTTTCGACTATAAATACCA
AACTTAGGACCTCACTTCAGAATCCCCTCGTCGCTGCGTCTCTCTCCCGCAACCTTCGATTTTCGTTTAT
TCGCATCCATCGGAGAGAGAAAACAATCAATAAGCGACCTACTACAAACAAGTAAGTAAGAGAAAAACCA
AAAGAAGAAGAGAAACAACAAGAAGAAGTAATGGAGGACGCCAAAAACATAAAGAAAGGCCCGGCGCCAT
TCTATCCTCTAGAGGATGGAACCGCTGGAGAGCAACTGCATAAGGCTATGAAGAGATACGCCCTGGTTCC
TGGAACAATTGCTTTTACAGATGCACATATCGAGGTGAACATCACGTACGCGGAATACTTCGAAATGTCC
GTTCGGTTGGCAGAAGCTATGAAACGATATGGGCTGAATACAAATCACAGAATCGTCGTATGCAGTGAAA
ACTCTCTTCAATTCTTTATGCCGGTGTTGGGCGCGTTATTTATCGGAGTTGCAGTTGCGCCCGCGAACGA
CATTTATAATGAACGTGAATTGCTCAACAGTATGAACATTTCGCAGCCTACCGTAGTGTTTGTTTCCAAA
AAGGGGTTGCAAAAAATTTTGAACGTGCAAAAAAAATTACCAATAATCCAGAAAATTATTATCATGGATT
CTAAAACGGATTACCAGGGATTTCAGTCGATGTACACGTTCGTCACATCTCATCTACCTCCCGGTTTTAA
TGAATACGATTTTGTACCAGAGTCCTTTGATCGTGACAAAACAATTGCACTGATAATGAATTCCTCTGGA
TCTACTGGGTTACCTAAGGGTGTGGCCCTTCCGCATAGAACTGCCTGCGTCAGATTCTCGCATGCCAGAG
ATCCTATTTTTGGCAATCAAATCATTCCGGATACTGCGATTTTAAGTGTTGTTCCATTCCATCACGGTTT
TGGAATGTTTACTACACTCGGATATTTGATATGTGGATTTCGAGTCGTCTTAATGTATAGATTTGAAGAA
GAGCTGTTTTTACGATCCCTTCAGGATTACAAAATTCAAAGTGCGTTGCTAGTACCAACCCTATTTTCAT
TCTTCGCCAAAAGCACTCTGATTGACAAATACGATTTATCTAATTTACACGAAATTGCTTCTGGGGGCGC
ACCTCTTTCGAAAGAAGTCGGGGAAGCGGTTGCAAAACGCTTCCATCTTCCAGGGATACGACAAGGATAT
GGGCTCACTGAGACTACATCAGCTATTCTGATTACACCCGAGGGGGATGATAAACCGGGCGCGGTCGGTA
AAGTTGTTCCATTTTTTGAAGCGAAGGTTGTGGATCTGGATACCGGGAAAACGCTGGGCGTTAATCAGAG
AGGCGAATTATGTGTCAGAGGACCTATGATTATGTCCGGTTATGTAAACAATCCGGAAGCGACCAACGCC
TTGATTGACAAGGATGGATGGCTACATTCTGGAGACATAGCTTACTGGGACGAGGACGAACACTTCTTCA
TAGTTGACCGCTTGAAGTCTTTAATTAAATACAAAGGATATCAGGTGGCCCCCGCTGAATTGGAATCGAT
ATTGTTACAACACCCCAACATCTTCGACGCGGGCGTGGCAGGTCTGCCCGACGATGACGCCGGTGAACTT
CCCGCCGCCGTTGTTGTTTTGGAGCACGGAAAGACGATGACGGAAAAAGAGATCGTGGATTACGTCGCCA
GTCAAGTAACAACCGCGAAAAAGTTGCGCGGAGGAGTTGTGTTTGTGGACGAAGTACCGAAAGGTCTTAC
CGGAAAACTCGACGCAAGAAAAATCAGAGAGATCCTCATAAAGGCCAAGAAGGGCGGAAAGTCCAAATTG
TAAGCTTGATCCCCCGTCGACAGCTAGCTATATCATCAATTTATGTATTACACATAATATCGCACTCAGT
CTTTCATCTACGGCAATGTACCAGCTGATATAATCAGTTATTGAAATATTTCTGAATTTAAACTTGCATC
AATAAATTTATGTTTTTGCTTGGACTATAATACCTGACTTGTTATTTTATCAATAAATATTTAAACTATA
TTTCTTTCAAGATCGCTACTAGAATTCGAGCTCGGAGCCAACACTCGAATCCCCACCCGTTGGACCAAAC
CCGGCTCATTAAGCGTCGGTTCAGATTTATTTCCTTTATTTAAAAAAAAGGAAAGGGTAAAAAATAGAAA
ATTGGAAACAGTTAAAGCCCAAAATTGTAATTTACCGAGAATTGTAAATTTACCTGAAAACCCTACGCTA
TAGTTTCGACTATAAATACCAAACTTAGGACCTCACTTCAGAATCCCCTCGTCGCTGCGTCTCTCTCCCG
CAACCTTCGATTTTCGTTTATTCGCATCCATCGGAGAGAGAAAACAATCAATAAGCGACCTACTGTATTT
TTACAACAATTACCAACAACAACAAACAACAAACAACATTACAATTACTATTTACAATTACAATGCCCAA
GAAAAAGCGGAAGGTGTCCAGCTACATGGACCTGGTGGACGACGAGCCCGCCACCCTGTACCACAAGTTC
GTGGAATGCCTGAAGGCCGGCGAGAACTTCTGCGGCGATAAGCTGAGCGGCATCATCACCATGGCCATTC
TGAAGGCCATCAAGGCCCTGACCGAAGTGAAGAAAACCACCTTCAACAAGTACAAGACCACCATCAAGCA
GGGCCTGCAGTACGACGTGGGCAGCAGCACCATCAGCTTCGTGTACCACCTGAAGGACTGCGACGAGCTG
AGCAGAGGCCTGAGCGACGCCTTCGAGCCCTACAAGTTCAAGATCAAGAGCAACAAAGAGGCCACCAGCT
TCAAGACCCTGTTCAGGGGCCCTAGCTTCGGCAGCCAGAAGAACTGGCGGAAGAAAGAGGTGGACCGCGA
GGTGGACAACCTGTTCCACAGCACCGAGACAGACGAGAGCATCTTCAAGTTCATCCTGAACACCCTGGAC
AGCATCGAAACCCAGACCAACACCGACCGGCAGAAAACCGTGCTGACCTTTATCCTGCTGATGACCTTCT
TCAACTGCTGCCGGAACAACGACCTGATGAACGTGGACCCCAGCACCTTCAAGATCGTGAAGAACAAGTT
TGTGGGCTACCTGCTGCAGGCTGAAGTGAAGCAGACCAAGACCAGAAAGAGCCGGAATATCTTCTTCTTC
CCCATCCGGGAAAACCGCTTCGACCTGTTCCTGGCCCTGCACGACTTCTTCAGAACCTGCCAGCCCACCC
CCAAGAGCAGACTGAGCGATCAGGTAAGTTTCTGCTTCTACCTTTGATATATATATAATAATTATCATTA
ATTAGTAGTAATATAATATTTCAAATATTTTTTTCAAAATAAAAGAATGTAGTATATAGCAATTGCTTTT
CTGTAGTTTATAAGTGTGTATATTTTAATTTATAACTTTTCTAATATATGACCAAAATTTGTTGATGTGC
AGGTGTCCGAGCAGAAGTGGCAGCTGTTCCGGGACAGCATGGTCATCGACTACAACCGGTTCTTTCGGAA
GTTCCCCGCCAGCCCCATCTTCGCCATTAAGCACGGCCCCAAGTCCCACCTGGGCCGGCATCTGATGAAC
AGCTTTCTGCACAAGAACGAGCTGGACAGCTGGGCCAACAGCCTGGGCAATTGGAGCAGCTCCCAGAACC
AGAGAGAGAGCGGCGCCAGACTGGGCTACACACACGGCGGAAGAGATCTGCCCCAGCCCCTGTTTGGCTT
CCTGGCCGGATACTGCGTGCGGAACGAAGAGGGCCACATCGTGGGCCTGGGCCTGGAAAAGGACATCAAC
GATCTGTTCGACGGCATCATGGACCCCCTGAACGAGAAAGAGGACACCGAGATCTGCGAGAGCTACGGCG
AGTGGGCCAAGATTGTGTCCAAGGACGTGCTGATCTTCCTGAAGAGATACCACAGCAAGAACGCCTGTCG
GAGATACCAGAACAGCACCCTGTATGCCCGGACCTTCCTGAAAACCGAGAGCGTGACCCTGAGCGGCTCC
AAGGGCAGCGAGGAACCTTCTAGCCCTGTGCGGATCCCCATCCTGAGCATGGGAAAGGCCAGCCCCTCCG
AGGGAAGAAAGCTGAGAGCCAGCGAGCACGCCAACGACGACAACGAGATCGAGAAGATCGACAGCGACAG
CAGCCAGAGCGAAGAGATCCCTATCGAGATGAGCGACTCCGAGGACGAGACAACCGCCAGCAACATCAGC
GGCATCTACCTGGACATGAGCAAGGCCAACTCCAACGTGGTGTACAGCCCCCCTAGCCAGACAGGCAGAG
CTGCTGGCGCCGGAAGAAAAAGAGGCGTGGGAGGCAGACGGACCGTGGAAAGCAAGCGGAGAAGAGTGCT
GGCCCCCATCAACCGGTGAGCTTCTCTAGCTAGAGTCGATCGACAAGCTCGAGTTTCTCCATAATAATGT
GTGAGTAGTTCCCAGATAAGGGAATTAGGGTTCCTATAGGGTTTCGCTCATGTGTTGAGCATATAAGAAA
CCCTTAGTATGTATTTGTATTTGTAAAATACTTCTATCAATAAAATTTCTAATTCCTAAAACCAAAATCC
AGTACTAAAATCCAGATCGCTTTACGAATTCCCATGGGGAGCCAACACTCGAATCCCCACCCGTTGGACC
AAACCCGGCTCATTAAGCGTCGGTTCAGATTTATTTCCTTTATTTAAAAAAAAGGAAAGGGTAAAAAATA
GAAAATTGGAAACAGTTAAAGCCCAAAATTGTAATTTACCGAGAATTGTAAATTTACCTGAAAACCCTAC
GCTATAGTTTCGACTATAAATACCAAACTTAGGACCTCACTTCAGAATCCCCTCGTCGCTGCGTCTCTCT
CCCGCAACCTTCGATTTTCGTTTATTCGCATCCATCGGAGAGAGAAAACAATCAATAAGCGACCTACTGT
ATTTTTACAACAATTACCAACAACAACAAACAACAAACAACATTACAATTACTATTTACAATTACAATGG
CTCCTAAGAAGAAGAGGAAGGTGATGAGCCAGTTCGACATCCTGTGCAAGACCCCCCCCAAGGTGCTGGT
GCGGCAGTTCGTGGAGAGATTCGAGAGGCCCAGCGGCGAGAAGATCGCCAGCTGTGCCGCCGAGCTGACC
TACCTGTGCTGGATGATCACCCACAACGGCACCGCCATCAAGAGGGCCACCTTCATGAGCTACAACACCA
TCATCAGCAACAGCCTGAGCTTCGACATCGTGAACAAGAGCCTGCAGTTCAAGTACAAGACCCAGAAGGC
CACCATCCTGGAGGCCAGCCTGAAGAAGCTGATCCCCGCCTGGGAGTTCACCATCATCCCTTACAACGGC
CAGAAGCACCAGAGCGACATCACCGACATCGTGTCCAGCCTGCAGCTGCAGTTCGAGAGCAGCGAGGAGG
CCGACAAGGGCAACAGCCACAGCAAGAAGATGCTGAAGGCCCTGCTGTCCGAGGGCGAGAGCATCTGGGA
GATCACCGAGAAGATCCTGAACAGCTTCGAGTACACCAGCAGGTTCACCAAGACCAAGACCCTGTACCAG
TTCCTGTTCCTGGCCACATTCATCAACTGCGGCAGGTTCAGCGACATCAAGAACGTGGACCCCAAGAGCT
TCAAGCTGGTGCAGAACAAGTACCTGGGCGTGATCATTCAGTGCCTGGTGACCGAGACTAAGACAAGCGT
GTCCAGGTAAGTTTCTGCTTCTACCTTTGATATATATATAATAATTATCATTAATTAGTAGTAATATAAT
ATTTCAAATATTTTTTTCAAAATAAAAGAATGTAGTATATAGCAATTGCTTTTCTGTAGTTTATAAGTGT
GTATATTTTAATTTATAACTTTTCTAATATATGACCAAAATTTGTTGATGTGCAGGCACATCTACTTTTT
CAGCGCCAGAGGCAGGATCGACCCCCTGGTGTACCTGGACGAGTTCCTGAGGAACAGCGAGCCCGTGCTG
AAGAGAGTGAACAGGACCGGCAACAGCAGCAGCAACAAGCAGGAGTACCAGCTGCTGAAGGACAACCTGG
TGCGCAGCTACAACAAGGCCCTGAAGAAGAACGCCCCCTACCCCATCTTCGCTATCAAGAACGGCCCTAA
GAGCCACATCGGCAGGCACCTGATGACCAGCTTTCTGAGCATGAAGGGCCTGACCGAGCTGACAAACGTG
GTGGGCAACTGGAGCGACAAGAGGGCCTCCGCCGTGGCCAGGACCACCTACACCCACCAGATCACCGCCA
TCCCCGACCACTACTTCGCCCTGGTGTCCAGGTACTACGCCTACGACCCCATCAGCAAGGAGATGATCGC
CCTGAAGGACGAGACTAACCCCATCGAGGAGTGGCAGCACATCGAGCAGCTGAAGGGCAGCGCCGAGGGC
AGCATCAGATACCCCGCCTGGAACGGCATCATCAGCCAGGAGGTGCTGGACTACCTGAGCAGCTACATCA
ACAGGCGGATCTGAGCTTCTCTAGCTAGAGTCGATCGACAAGCTCGAGTTTCTCCATAATAATGTGTGAG
TAGTTCCCAGATAAGGGAATTAGGGTTCCTATAGGGTTTCGCTCATGTGTTGAGCATATAAGAAACCCTT
AGTATGTATTTGTATTTGTAAAATACTTCTATCAATAAAATTTCTAATTCCTAAAACCAAAATCCAGTAC
TAAAATCCAGATCGCTCAGATGAGACCGCAGCTGGCACGACAGGTTTCCCGACTGGAAAGCGGGCAGTGA
GCGCAACGCAATTAATGTGAGTTAGCTCACTCATTAGGCACCCCAGGCTTTACACTTTATGCTTCCGGCT
CGTATGTTGTGTGGAATTGTGAGCGGATAACAATTTCACACAGGAAACAGCTATGACCATGATTACGCCA
AGCTTGCATGCCTGCAGGTCGACTCTAGAGGATCCCCGGGTACCGAGCTCGAATTCACTGGCCGTCGTTT
TACAACGTCGTGACTGGGAAAACCCTGGCGTTACCCAACTTAATCGCCTTGCAGCACATCCCCCTTTCGC
CAGCTGGCGTAATAGCGAAGAGGCCCGCACCGATCGCCCTTCCCAACAGTTGCGCAGCCTGAATGGCGAA
TGGCGCCTGATGCGGTATTTTCTCCTTACGCATCTGTGCGGTATTTCACACCGCATATGGTGCACTCTCA
GTACAATCTGCTCTGATGCCGCATAGTTAAGCCAGCCCCGACACCCGCCAACACCCGCTGACGCGCCCTG
ACGGGCTTGTCTGCTCCCGGCATCCGCTTACAGACAAGCTGTGACGGTCTCAGGGACACGAAGTGATCCG
TTTAAACTATCAGTGTTTGACAGGATATATTGGCGGGTAAACCTAAGAGAAAAGAGCGTTTATTAGAATA
ATCGGATATTTAAAAGGGCGTGAAAAGGTTTATCCGTTCGTCCATTTGTATGTGCCAGCCGCCTTTGCGA
CGCTCACCGGGCTGGTTGCCCTCGCCGCTGGGCTGGCGGCCGTCTATGGCCCTGCAAACGCGCCAGAAAC
GCCGTCGAAGCCGTGTGCGAGACACCGCGGCCGCCGGCGTTGTGGATACCTCGCGGAAAACTTGGCCCTC
ACTGACAGATGAGGGGCGGACGTTGACACTTGAGGGGCCGACTCACCCGGCGCGGCGTTGACAGATGAGG
GGCAGGCTCGATTTCGGCCGGCGACGTGGAGCTGGCCAGCCTCGCAAATCGGCGAAAACGCCTGATTTTA
CGCGAGTTTCCCACAGATGATGTGGACAAGCCTGGGGATAAGTGCCCTGCGGTATTGACACTTGAGGGGC
GCGACTACTGACAGATGAGGGGCGCGATCCTTGACACTTGAGGGGCAGAGTGCTGACAGATGAGGGGCGC
ACCTATTGACATTTGAGGGGCTGTCCACAGGCAGAAAATCCAGCATTTGCAAGGGTTTCCGCCCGTTTTT
CGGCCACCGCTAACCTGTCTTTTAACCTGCTTTTAAACCAATATTTATAAACCTTGTTTTTAACCAGGGC
TGCGCCCTGTGCGCGTGACCGCGCACGCCGAAGGGGGGTGCCCCCCCTTCTCGAACCCTCCCGGCCCGCT
AACGCGGGCCTCCCATCCCCCCAGGGGCTGCGCCCCTCGGCCGCGAACGGCCTCACCCCAAAAATGGCAG
CGCTGGCCAATTCCCGAGTGCGCGGAACCCCTATTTGTTTATTTTTCTAAATACATTCAAATATGTATCC
GCTCATGAGACAATAACCCTGATAAATGCTTCAATAATATTGAAAAAGGAAGAGTATGGCTAAAATGAGA
ATATCACCGGAATTGAAAAAACTGATCGAAAAATACCGCTGCGTAAAAGATACGGAAGGAATGTCTCCTG
CTAAGGTATATAAGCTGGTGGGAGAAAATGAAAACCTATATTTAAAAATGACGGACAGCCGGTATAAAGG
GACCACCTATGATGTGGAACGGGAAAAGGACATGATGCTATGGCTGGAAGGAAAGCTGCCTGTTCCAAAG
GTCCTGCACTTTGAACGGCATGATGGCTGGAGCAATCTGCTCATGAGTGAGGCCGATGGCGTCCTTTGCT
CGGAAGAGTATGAAGATGAACAAAGCCCTGAAAAGATTATCGAGCTGTATGCGGAGTGCATCAGGCTCTT
TCACTCCATCGACATATCGGATTGTCCCTATACGAATAGCTTAGACAGCCGCTTAGCCGAATTGGATTAC
TTACTGAATAACGATCTGGCCGATGTGGATTGCGAAAACTGGGAAGAGGACACTCCATTTAAAGATCCGC
GCGAGCTGTATGATTTTTTAAAGACGGAAAAGCCCGAAGAGGAACTTGTCTTTTCCCACGGCGACCTGGG
AGACAGCAACATCTTTGTGAAAGATGGCAAAGTAAGTGGCTTTATTGATCTTGGGAGAAGCGGCAGGGCG
GACAAGTGGTATGACATTGCCTTCTGCGTCCGGTCGCTCAGGGAGGATATCGGGGAAGAACAGTATGTCG
AGCTATTTTTTGACTTACTGGGGATCAAGCCTGATTGGGAGAAAATAAAATATTATATTTTACTGGATGA
ATTGTTTTAGCTGTCAGACCAAGTTTACTCATATATACTTTAGATTGATTTAAAACTTCATTTTTAATTT
AAAAGGATCTAGGTGAAGATCCTTTTTGATAATCTCATGACCAAAATCCCTTAACGTGAGTTTTCGTTCC
ACTGAGCGTCAGACCCCGTAGAAAAGATCAAAGGATCTTCTTGAGATCCTTTTTTTCTGCGCGTAATCTG
CTGCTTGCAAACAAAAAAACCACCGCTACCAGCGGTGGTTTGTTTGCCGGATCAAGAGCTACCAACTCTT
TTTCCGAAGGTAACTGGCTTCAGCAGAGCGCAGATACCAAATACTGTTCTTCTAGTGTAGCCGTAGTTAG
GCCACCACTTCAAGAACTCTGTAGCACCGCCTACATACCTCGCTCTGCTAATCCTGTTACCAGTGGCTGC
TGCCAGTGGCGATAAGTCGTGTCTTACCGGGTTGGACTCAAGACGATAGTTACCGGATAAGGCGCAGCGG
TCGGGCTGAACGGGGGGTTCGTGCACACAGCCCAGCTTGGAGCGAACGACCTACACCGAACTGAGATACC
TACAGCGTGAGCTATGAGAAAGCGCCACGCTTCCCGAAGGGAGAAAGGCGGACAGGTATCCGGTAAGCGG
CAGGGTCGGAACAGGAGAGCGCACGAGGGAGCTTCCAGGGGGAAACGCCTGGTATCTTTATAGTCCTGTC
GGGTTTCGCCACCTCTGACTTGAGCGTCGATTTTTGTGATGCTCGTCAGGGGGGCGGAGCCTATGGAAAA
ACGCCAGCAACGCGGCCTTTTTACGGTTCCTGGCAGATCCTAGATGTGGCGCAACGATGCCGGCGACAAG
CAGGAGCGCACCGACTTCTTCCGCATCAAGTGTTTTGGCTCTCAGGCCGAGGCCCACGGCAAGTATTTGG
GCAAGGGGTCGCTGGTATTCGTGCAGGGCAAGATTCGGAATACCAAGTACGAGAAGGACGGCCAGACGGT
CTACGGGACCGACTTCATTGCCGATAAGGTGGATTATCTGGACACCAAGGCACCAGGCGGGTCAAATCAG
GAATAAGGGCACATTGCCCCGGCGTGAGTCGGGGCAATCCCGCAAGGAGGGTGAATGAATCGGACGTTTG
ACCGGAAGGCATACAGGCAAGAACTGATCGACGCGGGGTTTTCCGCCGAGGATGCCGAAACCATCGCAAG
CCGCACCGTCATGCGTGCGCCCCGCGAAACCTTCCAGTCCGTCGGCTCGATGGTCCAGCAAGCTACGGCC
AAGATCGAGCGCGACAGCGTGCAACTGGCTCCCCCTGCCCTGCCCGCGCCATCGGCCGCCGTGGAGCGTT
CGCGTCGTCTTGAACAGGAGGCGGCAGGTTTGGCGAAGTCGATGACCATCGACACGCGAGGAACTATGAC
GACCAAGAAGCGAAAAACCGCCGGCGAGGACCTGGCAAAACAGGTCAGCGAGGCCAAGCAGGCCGCGTTG
CTGAAACACACGAAGCAGCAGATCAAGGAAATGCAGCTTTCCTTGTTCGATATTGCGCCGTGGCCGGACA
CGATGCGAGCGATGCCAAACGACACGGCCCGCTCTGCCCTGTTCACCACGCGCAACAAGAAAATCCCGCG
CGAGGCGCTGCAAAACAAGGTCATTTTCCACGTCAACAAGGACGTGAAGATCACCTACACCGGCGTCGAG
CTGCGGGCCGACGATGACGAACTGGTGTGGCAGCAGGTGTTGGAGTACGCGAAGCGCACCCCTATCGGCG
AGCCGATCACCTTCACGTTCTACGAGCTTTGCCAGGACCTGGGCTGGTCGATCAATGGCCGGTATTACAC
GAAGGCCGAGGAATGCCTGTCGCGCCTACAGGCGACGGCGATGGGCTTCACGTCCGACCGCGTTGGGCAC
CTGGAATCGGTGTCGCTGCTGCACCGCTTCCGCGTCCTGGACCGTGGCAAGAAAACGTCCCGTTGCCAGG
TCCTGATCGACGAGGAAATCGTCGTGCTGTTTGCTGGCGACCACTACACGAAATTCATATGGGAGAAGTA
CCGCAAGCTGTCGCCGACGGCCCGACGGATGTTCGACTATTTCAGCTCGCACCGGGAGCCGTACCCGCTC
AAGCTGGAAACCTTCCGCCTCATGTGCGGATCGGATTCCACCCGCGTGAAGAAGTGGCGCGAGCAGGTCG
GCGAAGCCTGCGAAGAGTTGCGAGGCAGCGGCCTGGTGGAACACGCCTGGGTCAATGATGACCTGGTGCA
TTGCAAACGCTAGGGCCTTGTGGGGTCAGTTCCGGCTGGGGGTTCAGCAGCCCCTGCTCGGATCTGTTGG
ACCGGACAGTAGTCATGGTTGATGGGCTGCCTGTATCGAGTGGTGATTTTGTGCCGAGCTGCCGGTCGGG
GAGCTGTTGGCTGGCTGGTGGCAGGATATATTGTGGTGTAAACAAATTGACGCTTAGACAACTTAATAAC
ACATTGCGGACGTTTTTAATGTACTGGGGTTGAACACTCT
